>Addgene plasmid #27218 | FLAG-TREX1 | addgene partial sequence | sequence record 33503 | 27218 with CMV-F
TAATTCAGATCGATCTACCATGGACTACAAAGACGATGACGACAAGCTTGCGGCCGCGAATTCGCTAGCG
CTACCGGACTCAGATCTCGAGACCATGGGCTCGCAGGCCCTGCCCCCGGGGCCCATGCAGACCCTCATCT
TTTTCGACATGGAGGCCACTGGCTTGCCCTTCTCCCAGCCCAAGGTCACGGAGCTGTGCCTGCTGGCTGT
CCACAGATGTGCCCTGGAGAGCCCCCCCACCTCTCAGGGGCCACCTCCCACAGTTCCTCCACCACCGCGT
GTGGTAGACAAGCTCTCCCTGTGTGTGGCTCCGGGGAAGGCCTGCAGCCCTGCAGCCAGCGAGATCACAG
GTCTGAGCACAGCTGTGCTGGCAGCGCATGGGCGTCAATGTTTTGATGACAACCTGGCCAACCTGCTCCT
AGCCTTCCTGCGGCGCCAGCCACAGCCCTGGTGCCTGGTGGCACACAATGGTGACCGCTACGACTTCCCC
CTGCTCCAAGCAGAGCTGGCTATGCTGGGCCTCACCAGTGCTCTGGATGGTGCCTTCTGTGTGGATAGCA
TCACTGCGCTGAAGGCCCTGGAGCGAGCAAGCAGCCCCTCAGAACACGGCCCAAGGAAGAGCTATAGCCT
AGGCAGCATCTACACTCGCCTGTATGGGCAGTCCCCTCCAGACTCGCACACGGCTGANGGTGATGTCCTG
GCCCTGCTCAGCATCTGTCAGTGGAGACCACAGGCCCTGCTGCGGTGGGTGGATGCTCACGCCAGGCCTT
TCGGCACCATCAGGCCCATGTATGGGGTCACAGCCTCTGCTAGGACCAAGCCAAGACCATCTGCTGTCAC
AACCACTGCACACCTGGCCA
