[The description below was written by a language model from this plasmid's Addgene catalogue record.]
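Description:
FLAG-TREX1 is a mammalian expression plasmid built on the pFLAG-CMV4 backbone (recorded as about 5 kb without insert) that carries the human TREX1 coding sequence, listed as roughly 1 kb with no mutation noted. TREX1 encodes a cytosolic 3′ exonuclease, and the gene's aliases in the record (AGS1, CRV, RVCLS and others) reflect its links to Aicardi-Goutières syndrome and related inherited disorders. The insert was placed by restriction cloning, with an EcoRI site retained at the 5′ junction. The 3′ cloning site is not recorded. A FLAG epitope supplied by the backbone is fused to the N terminus of the protein, which allows detection or immunoprecipitation with anti-FLAG antibodies rather than a TREX1-specific reagent. The record does not explicitly list a promoter, but the backbone name and the CMV-based sequencing primers flanking the cloning site point to expression from the cytomegalovirus immediate-early promoter, which gives strong constitutive transcription in transfected mammalian cells.

The plasmid is propagated in E. coli as a high-copy construct under ampicillin selection. No mammalian selection marker is stated in the record, and no feature table is provided, so other backbone elements cannot be confirmed here. The construct is associated with work showing that TREX1 restrains the innate immune response to HIV-1, so its typical use is to overexpress tagged wild-type TREX1 in cultured cells. Likely applications include complementing TREX1-deficient cells and examining the protein's localisation, interactions and effects on cytosolic DNA sensing.
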