Addgene plasmid #27218: FLAG-TREX1
Depositing lab: Judy Lieberman. Depositing organization: Boston Children's Hospital. Publication: The cytosolic exonuclease TREX1 inhibits the innate immune response to human immunodeficiency virus type 1. Yan N, Regalado-Magdos AD, Stiggelbout B, Lee-Kirsch MA, Lieberman J. Nat Immunol. 2010 Nov . 11(11):1005-13. 10.1038/ni.1941 PubMed 20871604.
Backbone
  Vector backbone: pFLAG-CMV4
  Backbone size w/o insert (bp): 5000
  Vector type: Mammalian Expression
Growth in bacteria
  Bacterial resistance: Ampicillin, 100 μg/mL
  Growth temperature: 37°C
  Growth strain: DH5alpha
  Copy number: High Copy
Gene/Insert
  Gene/Insert name: TREX1
  Species: H. sapiens (human)
  Insert size (bp): 1000
  Mutation: n/a
  Entrez Gene: TREX1 (a.k.a. AGS1, CRV, DRN3, HERNS, RVCLS)
  Tag / fusion protein: FLAG (N terminal on backbone)
  Cloning method: Restriction Enzyme; 5′ cloning site EcoRI (not destroyed); 3′ cloning site unknown (unknown if destroyed)
  Sequencing primers: 5′ C-CMV-30; 3′ C-CMV-24
Terms and licenses: Academic/Nonprofit Terms; Industry Terms: Not Available to Industry
How to cite: FLAG-TREX1 was a gift from Judy Lieberman (Addgene plasmid # 27218 ; http://n2t.net/addgene:27218 ; RRID:Addgene_27218)
